Addgene plasmid #71282: HSP70l-APEX2-GBP in pDEST-Tol2-pA2-acrys-mCherry
Purpose: Zebrafish expression vector for heat-shock inducible expression of APEX2-GBP
Depositing lab: Rob Parton. Depositing organization: University of Queensland, Institute for Molecular Bioscience. Publication: Modular Detection of GFP-Labeled Proteins for Rapid Screening by Electron Microscopy in Cells and Organisms. Ariotti N, Hall TE, Rae J, Ferguson C, McMahon KA, Martel N, Webb RE, Webb RI, Teasdale RD, Parton RG. Dev Cell. 2015 Nov 23;35(4):513-25. doi: 10.1016/j.devcel.2015.10.016. Epub 2015 Nov 12. PubMed 26585296.
Backbone
  Vector backbone: pDEST-Tol2-pA2 acrys-mCherry
  Vector type: Zebrafish expression with Tol2
Growth in bacteria
  Bacterial resistance: Ampicillin, 100 μg/mL
  Growth temperature: 37°C
  Growth strain: NEB Stable
  Copy number: High Copy
Gene/Insert
  Gene/Insert name: APEX2-GBP
  Species: Synthetic
  Promoter: HSP70l
  Cloning method: Gateway Cloning
  Sequencing primers: 5′ CCCAACTGTGAGTGCTGATT; 3′ TTGGTGAGCCTCAGCGTAAT
Terms and licenses: Academic/Nonprofit Terms; Industry Terms: Not Available to Industry
How to cite: HSP70l-APEX2-GBP in pDEST-Tol2-pA2-acrys-mCherry was a gift from Rob Parton (Addgene plasmid # 71282 ; http://n2t.net/addgene:71282 ; RRID:Addgene_71282)
