[The description below was written by a language model from this plasmid's Addgene catalogue record and pLannotate feature annotations shown in this document.]
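Description:
HSP70l-APEX2-GBP in pDEST-Tol2-pA2-acrys-mCherry is a Tol2 transposon-based zebrafish expression plasmid assembled by multisite Gateway cloning. It is propagated in E. coli as a high-copy plasmid through a ColE1/pUC-type origin and selected with ampicillin via the β-lactamase gene. pBluescript-derived remnants (lac promoter/operator, T3 promoter, an M13 origin fragment) also remain in the backbone. The feature table does not annotate the Tol2 arms as such. However, the medaka tyrosinase fragment it detects is consistent with sequence carried over from the medaka locus where Tol2 was originally found. With Tol2 transposase supplied, vectors of this type integrate the cassette between the transposon ends into the fish genome.

The payload sits between attB4 and attB3 sites. The unannotated stretch between attB4 and attB1 corresponds in position to the HSP70l heat-shock promoter named in the catalogue entry. It is followed by the APEX2 coding sequence, an attB2 junction, and a segment the annotation software labels as a vsfGFP-9 fragment. That segment most plausibly represents the GFP-binding nanobody (GBP), and an SV40 polyadenylation signal follows it. APEX2 is an engineered soybean ascorbate peroxidase that generates an electron-dense deposit for electron microscopy, so fusing it to a GFP binder recruits the enzyme to any GFP-tagged protein. A separate, oppositely oriented mCherry cassette with its own SV40 poly(A) serves as a transgenesis marker. The backbone name indicates an alpha-crystallin (lens) promoter for this cassette, although that promoter is not annotated. The construct is intended for heat-shock-inducible expression of APEX2-GBP in zebrafish, allowing GFP-labelled proteins to be localised at the ultrastructural level.
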