Features (pLannotate 1.2.2; 23 found; start..end, strand, type, name):
      1..105     -  promoter       AmpR promoter: bla
    131..352     -  rep_origin     M13 ori (fragment) (sequence partly withheld): M13 bacteriophage origin of replication; arrow indicates direction of (+) strand synthesis
    352..639     +  CDS            tyr (fragment) (sequence partly withheld): TYRO_ORYLA - Also known as tyro. Experimental evidence at transcript level: Swiss-Prot protein existence level 2. This is a copper-containing oxidase that functions in the formation of pigments such as melanins and other polyphenolic compounds. From Oryzias latipes (Japanese rice fish) (Japanese killifish).
   1181..1302    -  polyA_signal   SV40 poly(A) signal: SV40 polyadenylation signal
   1325..1408    -  CDS            large T antigen (fragment): large T antigen from SV40 (simian virus 40)
   1428..2135    -  CDS            mCherry: mCherry is a basic (constitutively fluorescent) red fluorescent protein published in 2004, derived from Discosoma sp.. It is reported to be a very rapidly-maturing monomer with low acid sensitivity.
   2819..2839    +  protein_bind   attB4: mutant version of attB; core recombination site for the Gateway® BP reaction BP Clonase™
   4360..4380    +  protein_bind   attB1: mutant version of attB; core recombination site for the Gateway® BP reaction BP Clonase™
   4390..5139    +  CDS            APEX2: soybean ascorbate peroxidase, engineered to serve as a monomeric tag for electron microscopy and live-cell proteomics (Lam et al., 2015) more active than the original APEX due to the A134P mutation
   5141..5165    -  protein_bind   attB2: mutant version of attB; recombination site for the Gateway® BP reaction BP Clonase™
   5152..5508    +  CDS            vsfGFP-9 (fragment): vsfGFP-9 is a basic (constitutively fluorescent) green fluorescent protein published in 2015, derived from Aequorea victoria. It has low acid sensitivity.
   5515..5535    -  protein_bind   attB3: mutant version of attB; core recombination site for the Gateway® BP reaction BP Clonase™
   5539..5559    +  CDS            lacZα (fragment): LacZα fragment of β-galactosidase; lacZ fragment
   5575..5709    -  polyA_signal   SV40 poly(A) signal: SV40 polyadenylation signal
   5732..5815    -  CDS            large T antigen (fragment): large T antigen from SV40 (simian virus 40)
   6381..6421    -  misc_feature   MCS (fragment): pBluescript multiple cloning site
   6434..6452    -  promoter       T3 promoter: promoter for bacteriophage T3 RNA polymerase
   6497..6513    -  protein_bind   lac operator: The lac repressor binds to the lac operator to inhibit transcription in E. coli. This inhibition can be relieved by adding lactose or isopropyl-β-D-thiogalactopyranoside (IPTG). lac repressor encoded by lacI
   6521..6551    -  promoter       lac promoter: promoter for the E. coli lac operon
   6566..6587    -  protein_bind   CAP binding site: CAP binding activates transcription in the presence of cAMP. E. coli catabolite activator protein
   6600..6692    -  CDS            lacI (fragment): lac repressor; lacI; The lac repressor binds to the lac operator to inhibit transcription in E. coli. This inhibition can be relieved by adding lactose or isopropyl-β-D-thiogalactopyranoside (IPTG).
   6875..7463    -  rep_origin     ori: high-copy-number ColE1/pMB1/pBR322/pUC origin of replication
   7634..8494    -  CDS            AmpR: β-lactamase; bla; confers resistance to ampicillin, carbenicillin, and related antibiotics
>Addgene plasmid #71282 | HSP70l-APEX2-GBP in pDEST-Tol2-pA2-acrys-mCherry | addgene full sequence | sequence record 331503 | Addgene NGS Result
ACTCTTCCTTTTTCAATATTATTGAAGCATTTATCAGGGTTATTGTCTCATGAGCGGATACATATTTGAA
TGTATTTAGAAAAATAAACAAATAGGGGTTCCGCGCACATTTCCCCGAAAAGTGCCACCTAAATTGTAAG
CGTTAATATTTTGTTAAAATTCGCGTTAAATTTTTGTTAAATCAGCTCATTTTTTAACCAATAGGCCGAA
ATCGGCAAAATCCCTTATAAATCAAAAGAATAGACCGAGATAGGGT
[37 nt withheld, positions 257-293]
AAAGAACGTGGACTCCAACGTCAAAGG
[32 nt withheld, positions 321-352]
GCTGGCTAAGAACTCATCAGCCTCCCCGGTCCATCTACCCACGTACCAATGCACCAATTGGCCACAATGA
CGGCTACTACATGGTGCCATTCCTTCCTCTTTATAGGAATGGAGACTACCTCCTGTCCAACAATGCTCTT
GGATACGAGTACGCCTACCTGTTGGACCCAGGTCATTGCACAACACCAGAAATGCCCTCTGATCTGCAAA
AGACGTGAATATCTGTTCAGACACCCATATCCACTCTGTTCCACACAGGTCAGAGGTTTGTCCAGGAGTT
CTTGACAGAGGTGTAAAAAGTACTCAAAAATTTTACTCAAGTGAAAGTACAAGTACTTAGGGAAAATTTT
ACTCAATTAAAAGTAAAAGTATCTGGCTAGAATCTTACTTGAGTAAAAGTAAAAAAGTACTCCATTAAAA
TTGTACTTGAGTATTAAGGAAGTAAAAGTAAAAGCAAGAAAGAAAACTAGAGATTCTTGTTTAAGCTTTT
AATCTCAAAAAACATTAAATGAAATGCATACAAGGTTTTATCCTGCTTTAGAACTGTTTGTATTTAATTA
TCAAACTATAAGACAGACAATCTAATGCCAGTACACGCTACTCAAAGTTGTAAAACCTCAGATTTAACTT
CAGTAGAAGCTGATTCTCAAAATTGTTAGTGTCAAGCCTAGCTCTTTTGGGGCTGAAAAGCAATCCTGCA
GTGCTGAAAAGCCTCTCACAGGCAGCCGATGCGGGAAGAGGTGTATTAGTCTTGATAGAGAGGCTGCAAA
TAGCAGGAAACGTGAGCAGAGACTCCCTGGTGTCTGAAACACAGGCCCATTTACGCCTTAAGATACATTG
ATGAGTTTGGACAAACCACAACTAGAATGCAGTGAAAAAAATGCTTTATTTGTGAAATTTGTGATGCTAT
TGCTTTATTTGTAACCATTATAAGCTGCAATAAACAAGTTAACAACAACAATTGCATTCATTTTATGTTT
CAGGTTCAGGGGGAGGTGTGGGAGGTTTTTTAAAGCAAGTAAAACCTCTACAAATGTGGTATGGCTGATT
ATGATCTAGAGTCGCGGCCGCTTTACTTGTACAGCTCGTCCATGCCGCCGGTGGAGTGGTGGCCCTCGGC
GCGCTCGTACTGTTCCACGATGGTGTAGTCCTCGTTGTGGGAGGTGATGTCCAGCTTGATGTTGACGTTG
TAGGCGCCGGGCAGCTGCACGGGCTTCTTGGCCTTGTAGGTGGTCTTGACCTCGGCGTCGTAGTGGCCGC
CGTCCTTCAGCTTCAGCCTCTGCTTGATCTCGCCCTTCAGGGCGCCGTCCTCGGGGTACATCCGCTCGGA
GGAGGCCTCCCAGCCCATGGTCTTCTTCTGCATTACGGGGCCGTCGGAGGGGAAGTTGGTGCCGCGCAGC
TTCACCTTGTAGATGAACTCGCCGTCCTGCAGGGAGGAGTCCTGGGTCACGGTCACCACGCCGCCGTCCT
CGAAGTTCATCACGCGCTCCCACTTGAAGCCCTCGGGGAAGGACAGCTTCAAGTAGTCGGGGATGTCGGC
GGGGTGCTTCACGTAGGCCTTGGAGCCGTACATGAACTGAGGGGACAGGATGTCCCAGGCGAAGGGCAGG
GGGCCGCCCTTGGTCACCTTCAGCTTGGCGGTCTGGGTGCCCTCGTAGGGGCGGCCCTCGCCCTCGCCCT
CGATCTCGAACTCGTGGCCGTTCACGGAGCCCTCCATGTGCACCTTGAAGCGCATGAACTCCTTGATGAT
GGCCATGTTGTCATCCTCGCCCTTGCTCACCATGGTGGCGACCGGTAATGTCAGACCTGGTAACTCCTTA
CTGTAACTTATTGCACCTGATGAACAAAAGATGTGAACTGAACGCAAGTAGGAGGCTAATAGAGGCTAGT
ACAGTACAAAGATCCCCAAATGATGTGTGCCGGCCTTAGTGGAGGCAGACCCCTGGTTATATACCTGTGC
TGCAGAAAGAGGGGCTTACAAATGGATCTCTCTGGAATGGCATTATCTCATGGTGGGAACAGTGTTGTCA
GCAGAATCAGCGGGGTGGACTCTGACCTGAGAATGACAGTCTAGCACTGAATGGCTCAGACAATACTCTT
GTGGCCAACTATCACCGGAAAATAAGTGCCTGCCAAAACAAACCAGACCAGATGAAGCTACATGGCTGTA
GAACGTCAGTATTTAATGTGTTGTGGCCACTTGGTTCACCAGATTTAAGAGCTAATTTTTTTAAATATCA
CAGATAATCAATCGCTTTTTTTTTTCTTGACTGAAAAGCTTAGACTGGAAAATTCTTTGAAAAAGTTTGC
ACTACAGAAAATAAATACATAACATCCTGCACTGAATGCACACTATTAATAGAAAAGAGAGCATTATTGT
AGGAAATGTATTGTATATGTACATTCTGTGCATTTCACAATTTTCTCGAGCAGGAAACAGCTATGACCAT
GATTACGCCAAGCTATCAACTTTGTATAGAAAAGTTGCTTCAGGGGTGTCGCTTGGTTATTTCCAAAAAT
CAAATTAATTTTATTAAACTATTAGAACGAGCATGTTTTGTCTATATGCTACAGAAGATAAAAAATAATA
GGAGTTAACAGTTATAAAACAACACACTTTGTTTCTATTGATTGTTGACCACACTGGGGTCTCATTAAGT
TAGATTAAAGACACACTAACTGGGTCAAAAGCAGCAGATTGATTTCATAGCACCAGGGTAAACTTTCTAA
CACTTTTACGGCAATCATATACATTAAAATTAAATACAGACCACGACTGAACAAGGAGGATGATCTCCAA
TATTAAACAAAGAGACTTGTGCCTATTTCTCTGAGGGTAAACATGACCTCTCAAGTTAGCAAGTTGGTTT
TAACACTACAAAAATAGTTAAGACTGCAATCCCAGAATAAAGTATTGGTTTTAACCAATCAATATAGTAC
AGTAAACATCCATTTGTTTTGTTGAAACGTTAAACAAATCTGACCAAAGCTATTAGCTTATATAAAACAG
GTTTGCCTTCTATGTAGCTGAAAACACCACAGGCCCGATTTTGCTACTGTGTAAAACATTTCAGCAAGAT
TTTTTTATTGCATTTTTTTTTACTGAATCGTTCAAACATTTTATCATTTTAGTTTGTTCATTCATTGCAA
CTGGAAAAACAACACATCACACAACCGCACATATTTCAGCAATAAGTACAATAAAACACTCAAATAAAAA
AAACATTTTAAATCTCTTTGTATTTTTGACCGCTGTTTCGCGTAATTTCACGGTAAAACTCTGGAAATCT
CCACTACATTCCTCTCAGCGGCTCCTCTCAATGACAGCTGAAGAAGTGACGCGGCTGCCTGCTGTGTTTT
GATTGGTCGAATTCACTGGAGGCTTCCAGAACAGTGTAGAGTCTGAACGGGTGCGCGCTCTGCTGTATTT
AAAGGGCGAAAGAGAGACCGCAGAGAAACTCAACCGAAGAGAAGCGACTTGACAAAGAAGAAAAGAGCAG
CCTGACAGGACTTTTTCCCCGACGAGGTGTTTATTCGCTCTATTTAAGAATCTACTGTAAGGTAAGTCTC
AATATATTGTACTCTATTGGCTAATCAGAATTATATAGAGATTATATGTACTTAATGTCAAAAAATCAAC
TTTGTATATGTAATCTTTTTACATGTGGACTGCCTATGTTCATCTTATTTTAGGTCTACTAGAAAATTAT
ATTTCCCGTTTTCACAATAAGGATTTTTAAAAAAAGCAATGAACAGACGGGCATTTACTTTATGTTGCTG
ACATTATTTTATATGAGCATAATAACCATAAATACTAGCAAATGTCCTAAATGAATTTGTGTTAATGTTG
TCTACAAAAGAAAATTAGCGTTTTACTTGTACAACTAATAATAACTTGGTTATTAAGAGAATTTCACTTG
TTGACTAGAAAAATCCTTTCATAATGAAACAATTGCACCATAAATTGTATAAATATAAAATTAATTCTAA
TTGTTTTTTTTTCCTGCCAAGTTTGTACAAAAAAGCAGGCTGCCACCATGGGAAAGTCTTACCCAACTGT
GAGTGCTGATTACCAGGACGCCGTTGAGAAGGCGAAGAAGAAGCTCAGAGGCTTCATCGCTGAGAAGAGA
TGCGCTCCTCTAATGCTCCGTTTGGCATTCCACTCTGCTGGAACCTTTGACAAGGGCACGAAGACCGGTG
GACCCTTCGGAACCATCAAGCACCCTGCCGAACTGGCTCACAGCGCTAACAACGGTCTTGACATCGCTGT
TAGGCTTTTGGAGCCACTCAAGGCGGAGTTCCCTATTTTGAGCTACGCCGATTTCTACCAGTTGGCTGGC
GTTGTTGCCGTTGAGGTCACGGGTGGACCTAAGGTTCCATTCCACCCTGGAAGAGAGGACAAGCCTGAGC
CACCACCAGAGGGTCGCTTGCCCGATCCCACTAAGGGTTCTGACCATTTGAGAGATGTGTTTGGCAAAGC
TATGGGGCTTACTGACCAAGATATCGTTGCTCTATCTGGGGGTCACACTATTGGAGCTGCACACAAGGAG
CGTTCTGGATTTGAGGGTCCCTGGACCTCTAATCCTCTTATTTTCGACAACTCATACTTCACGGAGTTGT
TGAGTGGTGAGAAGGAAGGTCTCCTTCAGCTACCTTCTGACAAGGCTCTTTTGTCTGACCCTGTATTCCG
CCCTCTCGTTGACAAATATGCAGCGGACGAAGATGCCTTCTTTGCTGATTACGCTGAGGCTCACCAAAAG
CTTTCCGAGCTTGGGTTTGCTGATGCCGACCCAGCTTTCTTGTACAAAGTGGTGCAGGTGCAGCTGGTGG
AGTCTGGAGGAGCTCTGGTGCAGCCTGGAGGAAGCCTGCGCCTGAGCTGTGCAGCTAGCGGATTTCCTGT
GAACCGCTACAGCATGCGCTGGTACCGCCAGGCTCCTGGTAAAGAGCGCGAGTGGGTGGCTGGAATGAGC
AGCGCTGGAGATCGCAGCAGCTACGAGGACAGCGTGAAAGGACGCTTTACAATCAGCCGCGATGATGCTC
GCAACACAGTGTACCTGCAGATGAACTCTCTGAAACCTGAGGACACTGCTGTGTACTACTGTAACGTGAA
CGTGGGTTTCGAGTACTGGGGACAGGGAACACAGGTGACAGTGAGCTCTTGACAACTTTATTATACATAG
TTGATAATTCACTGGCCGTCGTTTTACGGTACCATCGATGATGATCCAGACATGATAAGATACATTGATG
AGTTTGGACAAACCACAACTAGAATGCAGTGAAAAAAATGCTTTATTTGTGAAATTTGTGATGCTATTGC
TTTATTTGTAACCATTATAAGCTGCAATAAACAAGTTAACAACAACAATTGCATTCATTTTATGTTTCAG
GTTCAGGGGGAGGTGTGGGAGGTTTTTTAAAGCAAGTAAAACCTCTACAAATGTGGTATGGCTGATTATG
ATCCTCTAGATCAGATCTGCGAAGATACGGCCACGGGTGCTCTTGATCCTGTGGCTGATTTTGGACTGTG
CTGCTCGCAGCTGCTGATGAATCACATACTTCCTCCATTTTCTTCCACTGATTGACTGTTATAATTTCCC
TAATTTCCAGGTCAAGGTGCTGTGCATTGTGGTAATAGATGTGACATGACGTCACTTCCAAAGGACCAAT
GAACATGTCTGACCAATTTCATATAATGTGAAAACGATTTTCATAGGCAGAATAAATAACATTTAAATTA
AACTGGGCATCAGCGCAATTCAATTGGTTTGGTAATAGCAAGGGAAAATAGAATGAAGTGATCTCCAAAA
AATAAGTACTTTTTGACTGTAAATAAAATTGTAAGGAGTAAAAAGTACTTTTTTTTCTAAAAAAATGTAA
TTAAGTAAAAGTAAAAGTATTGATTTTTAATTGTACTCAAGTAAAGTAAAAATCCCCAAAAATAATACTT
AAGTACAGTAATCAAGTAAAATTACTCAAGTACTTTACACCTCTGGTTCTTGACCCCCTACCTTCAGCAA
GCCCAGCAGATCCACTAGTTCTAGAGCGGCCGCCACCGCGGTGGAGCTCCAGCTTTTGTTCCCTTTAGTG
AGGGTTAATTGCGCGCTTGGCGTAATCATGGTCATAGCTGTTTCCTGTGTGAAATTGTTATCCGCTCACA
ATTCCACACAACATACGAGCCGGAAGCATAAAGTGTAAAGCCTGGGGTGCCTAATGAGTGAGCTAACTCA
CATTAATTGCGTTGCGCTCACTGCCCGCTTTCCAGTCGGGAAACCTGTCGTGCCAGCTGCATTAATGAAT
CGGCCAACGCGCGGGGAGAGGCGGTTTGCGTATTGGGCGCTCTTCCGCTTCCTCGCTCACTGACTCGCTG
CGCTCGGTCGTTCGGCTGCGGCGAGCGGTATCAGCTCACTCAAAGGCGGTAATACGGTTATCCACAGAAT
CAGGGGATAACGCAGGAAAGAACATGTGAGCAAAAGGCCAGCAAAAGGCCAGGAACCGTAAAAAGGCCGC
GTTGCTGGCGTTTTTCCATAGGCTCCGCCCCCCTGACGAGCATCACAAAAATCGACGCTCAAGTCAGAGG
TGGCGAAACCCGACAGGACTATAAAGATACCAGGCGTTTCCCCCTGGAAGCTCCCTCGTGCGCTCTCCTG
TTCCGACCCTGCCGCTTACCGGATACCTGTCCGCCTTTCTCCCTTCGGGAAGCGTGGCGCTTTCTCATAG
CTCACGCTGTAGGTATCTCAGTTCGGTGTAGGTCGTTCGCTCCAAGCTGGGCTGTGTGCACGAACCCCCC
GTTCAGCCCGACCGCTGCGCCTTATCCGGTAACTATCGTCTTGAGTCCAACCCGGTAAGACACGACTTAT
CGCCACTGGCAGCAGCCACTGGTAACAGGATTAGCAGAGCGAGGTATGTAGGCGGTGCTACAGAGTTCTT
GAAGTGGTGGCCTAACTACGGCTACACTAGAAGAACAGTATTTGGTATCTGCGCTCTGCTGAAGCCAGTT
ACCTTCGGAAAAAGAGTTGGTAGCTCTTGATCCGGCAAACAAACCACCGCTGGTAGCGGTGGTTTTTTTG
TTTGCAAGCAGCAGATTACGCGCAGAAAAAAAGGATCTCAAGAAGATCCTTTGATCTTTTCTACGGGGTC
TGACGCTCAGTGGAACGAAAACTCACGTTAAGGCATTTTGGTCATGAGATTATCAAAAAGGATCTTCACC
TAGATCCTTTTAAATTAAAAATGAAGTTTTAAATCAATCTAAAGTATATATGAGTAAACTTGGTCTGACA
GTTACCAATGCTTAATCAGTGAGGCACCTATCTCAGCGATCTGTCTATTTCGTTCATCCATAGTTGCCTG
ACTCCCCGTCGTGTAGATAACTACGATACGGGAGGGCTTACCATCTGGCCCCAGTGCTGCAATGATACCG
CGAGACCCACGCTCACCGGCTCCAGATTTATCAGCAATAAACCAGCCAGCCGGAAGGGCCGAGCGCAGAA
GTGGTCCTGCAACTTTATCCGCCTCCATCCAGTCTATTAATTGTTGCCGGGAAGCTAGAGTAAGTAGTTC
GCCAGTTAATAGTTTGCGCAACGTTGTTGCCATTGCTACAGGCATCGTGGTGTCACGCTCGTCGTTTGGT
ATGGCTTCATTCAGCTCCGGTTCCCAACGATCAAGGCGAGTTACATGATCCCCCATGTTGTGCAAAAAAG
CGGTTAGCTCCTTCGGTCCTCCGATCGTTGTCAGAAGTAAGTTGGCCGCAGTGTTATCACTCATGGTTAT
GGCAGCACTGCATAATTCTCTTACTGTCATGCCATCCGTAAGATGCTTTTCTGTGACTGGTGAGTACTCA
ACCAAGTCATTCTGAGAATAGTGTATGCGGCGACCGAGTTGCTCTTGCCCGGCGTCAATACGGGATAATA
CCGCGCCACATAGCAGAACTTTAAAAGTGCTCATCATTGGAAAACGTTCTTCGGGGCGAAAACTCTCAAG
GATCTTACCGCTGTTGAGATCCAGTTCGATGTAACCCACTCGTGCACCCAACTGATCTTCAGCATCTTTT
ACTTTCACCAGCGTTTCTGGGTGAGCAAAAACAGGAAGGCAAAATGCCGCAAAAAAGGGAATAAGGGCGA
CACGGAAATGTTGAATACTCAT
