>Addgene plasmid #71282 | HSP70l-APEX2-GBP in pDEST-Tol2-pA2-acrys-mCherry | addgene partial sequence | sequence record 130964 | dr-hsp70pro-F 5'-GCAAATGTCCTAAATGAATTTGTGT-3'
CTTGTACAACTAATAATAACTTGGTTATTAAGAGAATTTCACTTGTTGACTAGAAAAATCCTTTCATAAT
GAAACAATTGCACCATAAATTGTATAAATATAAAATTAATTCTAATTGTTTTTTTTTCCTGCCAAGTTTG
TACAAAAAAGCAGGCTGCCACCATGGGAAAGTCTTACCCAACTGTGAGTGCTGATTACCAGGACGCCGTT
GAGAAGGCGAAGAAGAAGCTCAGAGGCTTCATCGCTGAGAAGAGATGCGCTCCTCTAATGCTCCGTTTGG
CATTCCACTCTGCTGGAACCTTTGACAAGGGCACGAAGACCGGTGGACCCTTCGGAACCATCAAGCACCC
TGCCGAACTGGCTCACAGCGCTAACAACGGTCTTGACATCGCTGTTAGGCTTTTGGAGCCACTCAAGGCG
GAGTTCCCTATTTTGAGCTACGCCGATTTCTACCAGTTGGCTGGCGTTGTTGCCGTTGAGGTCACGGGTG
GACCTAAGGTTCCATTCCACCCTGGAAGAGAGGACAAGCCTGAGCCACCACCAGAGGGTCGCTTGCCCGA
TCCCACTAAGGGTTCTGACCATTTGAGAGATGTGTTTGGCAAAGCTATGGGGCTTACTGACCAAGATATC
GTTGCTCTATCTGGGGGTCACACTATTGGAGCTGCACACAAGGAGCGTTCTGGATTTGAGGGTCCCTGGA
CCTCTAATCCTCTTATTTTCGACAACTCATACTTCACGGAGTTGTTGAGTGGTGAGAAGGAAGGTCTCCT
TCAGCTACCTTCTGACAAGGCTCTTT
