>Addgene plasmid #71282 | HSP70l-APEX2-GBP in pDEST-Tol2-pA2-acrys-mCherry | addgene partial sequence | sequence record 131113 | APEX2-F 5'-CACGGAGTTGTTGAGTGGTG-3'
AGGCTCTTTTGTCTGACCCTGTATTCCGCCCTCTCGTTGACAAATATGCAGCGGACGAAGATGCCTTCTT
TGCTGATTACGCTGAGGCTCACCAAAAGCTTTCCGAGCTTGGGTTTGCTGATGCCGACCCAGCTTTCTTG
TACAAAGTGGTGCAGGTGCAGCTGGTGGAGTCTGGAGGAGCTCTGGTGCAGCCTGGAGGAAGCCTGCGCC
TGAGCTGTGCAGCTAGCGGATTTCCTGTGAACCGCTACAGCATGCGCTGGTACCGCCAGGCTCCTGGTAA
AGAGCGCGAGTGGGTGGCTGGAATGAGCAGCGCTGGAGATCGCAGCAGCTACGAGGACAGCGTGAAAGGA
CGCTTTACAATCAGCCGCGATGATGCTCGCAACACAGTGTACCTGCAGATGAACTCTCTGAAACCTGAGG
ACACTGCTGTGTACTACTGTAACGTGAACGTGGGTTTCGAGTACTGGGGACAGGGAACACAGGTGACAGT
GAGCTCTTGACAACTTTATTATACATAGTTGATAATTCACTGGCCGTCGTTTTACGGTACCATCGATGAT
GATCCAGACATGATAAGATACATTGATGAGTTTGGACAAACCACAACTAGAATGCAGTGAAAAAAATGCT
TTATTTGTGAAATTTGTGATGCTATTGCTTTATTTGTAACCATTATAAGCTGCAATAAACAAGTTAACAA
CAACAATTGCATTCATTTTATGTT
